Addgene plasmid #65770: BPK2101
Purpose: Bacterial expression plasmid for S. aureus Cas9 & sgRNA (need to clone in spacer into BsaI sites): T7-humanSaCas9-NLS-3xFLAG-T7-BsaIcassette-Sa-sgRNA
Depositing lab: Keith Joung. Depositing organization: Massachusetts General Hospital. Publication: Engineered CRISPR-Cas9 nucleases with altered PAM specificities. Kleinstiver BP, Prew MS, Tsai SQ, Topkar VV, Nguyen NT, Zheng Z, Gonzales AP, Li Z, Peterson RT, Yeh JJ, Aryee MJ, Joung JK. Nature. 2015 Jun 22. doi: 10.1038/nature14592. PubMed 26098369.
Backbone
  Vector backbone: pACYCDuet-1
  Backbone manufacturer: EMD Millipore
  Vector type: Bacterial Expression, CRISPR
Growth in bacteria
  Bacterial resistance: Chloramphenicol, 25 μg/mL
  Growth temperature: 37°C
  Growth strain: XL1 Blue
  Copy number: Low Copy
Gene/Insert
  Gene/Insert name: mammalian codon-optimized SaCas9, and SaCas9 gRNA (alt name: SauCas9)
  Species: Staphylococcus aureus
  Promoter: T7 (x2)
  Tag / fusion protein: NLS-3xFlag (C terminal on insert)
  Cloning method: Gibson Cloning
  Sequencing primers: 5′ ACYC-DuetUP1; 3′ oBK390 (5'-GCAAATTCGACCCGGTCGTCG-3')
Resource information
  A portion of this plasmid was derived from a plasmid made by: The pACYCDuet-1 plasmid backbone was provided by The University of Western Ontario
Terms and licenses: Academic/Nonprofit Terms; Industry Terms: Not Available to Industry
Depositor comments: Use BsaI sites to insert sgRNA spacer sequence into the vector.
How to cite: BPK2101 was a gift from Keith Joung (Addgene plasmid # 65770 ; http://n2t.net/addgene:65770 ; RRID:Addgene_65770)
