[The description below was written by a language model from this plasmid's Addgene catalogue record and pLannotate feature annotations shown in this document.]
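Description:
BPK2101 is a 7,157 bp bacterial expression and CRISPR plasmid built on the pACYCDuet-1 backbone. It co-expresses Staphylococcus aureus Cas9 (SaCas9) and its single guide RNA in E. coli. It replicates from the p15A origin, which the record lists as low copy and which is compatible with ColE1-type plasmids, so a second plasmid can be maintained in the same cell. Selection is by chloramphenicol through the cat gene and its native promoter. The short IS1, RSF ori and tetracycline-resistance fragments in the annotation appear to be backbone remnants or partial sequence matches rather than functional elements.

The payload consists of two T7-driven units. The first T7 promoter, which spans the sequence origin, is followed by a lac operator and the T7 gene 10 ribosome binding site. It drives a mammalian codon-optimized SaCas9 open reading frame fused at its C terminus to a nuclear localization signal and a 3xFLAG epitope; the NLS is listed in the catalogue entry but is not annotated separately in the feature table. The backbone's lacI gene supplies the repressor that binds the operator, so Cas9 expression should be IPTG-inducible in hosts that provide T7 RNA polymerase. A second T7 promoter sits upstream of a BsaI cloning cassette, the Sa gRNA scaffold and a T7 terminator. The plasmid carries no targeting sequence as supplied, so the user must clone a spacer into the BsaI sites to produce a functional sgRNA.

The associated publication concerns engineering Cas9 nucleases with altered PAM specificities, which suggests use in bacterial assays of SaCas9 targeting activity, although the record does not describe a specific assay.
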