Features (pLannotate 1.2.2; 18 found; start..end, strand, type, name):
      3..27      +  protein_bind   lac operator: The lac repressor binds to the lac operator to inhibit transcription in E. coli. This inhibition can be relieved by adding lactose or isopropyl-β-D-thiogalactopyranoside (IPTG). lac repressor encoded by lacI
     42..64      +  RBS            RBS: efficient ribosome binding site from bacteriophage T7 gene 10 (Olins and Rangwala, 1989)
     77..3232    +  CDS            cas9: CAS9_STAAU - Experimental evidence at protein level: Swiss-Prot protein existence level 1. CRISPR (clustered regularly interspaced short palindromic repeat) is an adaptive immune system that provides protection against mobile genetic elements (viruses, transposable elements and conjugative plasmids). CRISPR clusters contain spacers, sequences complementary to antecedent mobile elements, and target invading nucleic acids. CRISPR clusters are transcribed and processed into CRISPR RNA (crRNA). In type II CRISPR systems correct processing of pre-crRNA requires a trans- encoded small RNA (tracrRNA)
   3266..3331    +  CDS            3xFLAG: three tandem FLAG® epitope tags, followed by an enterokinase cleavage site
   3401..3419    +  promoter       T7 promoter: promoter for bacteriophage T7 RNA polymerase
   3536..3594    +  misc_RNA       Sa gRNA scaffold (fragment): guide RNA scaffold for the Staphylococcus aureus CRISPR/Cas9 system
   3610..3657    +  terminator     T7 terminator: transcription terminator for bacteriophage T7 RNA polymerase
   3881..4537    -  CDS            cat: CAT_ECOLX - Experimental evidence at protein level: Swiss-Prot protein existence level 1. This enzyme is an effector of chloramphenicol resistance in bacteria. From Escherichia coli. This protein is used as a marker in many commonly used cloning vectors, such as pACYC184.
   4538..4640    -  promoter       cat promoter: promoter of the E. coli cat gene encoding chloramphenicol acetyltransferase
   4761..4904    +  mobile_element IS1 (fragment): prokaryotic transposable element IS1
   5023..5078    -  rep_origin     RSF ori (fragment): Plasmids containing the RSF 1030 origin of replication can be propagated in E. coli cells that contain additional plasmids with compatible origins.
   5166..5710    -  rep_origin     p15A ori: Plasmids containing the medium-copy-number p15A origin of replication can be propagated in E. coli cells that contain a second plasmid with the ColE1 origin.
   5822..5886    -  CDS            TcR (fragment): tetracycline efflux protein; tet; confers resistance to tetracycline
   5901..5922    -  protein_bind   CAP binding site: CAP binding activates transcription in the presence of cAMP. E. coli catabolite activator protein
   5935..7017    -  CDS            lacI: lac repressor; lacI; The lac repressor binds to the lac operator to inhibit transcription in E. coli. This inhibition can be relieved by adding lactose or isopropyl-β-D-thiogalactopyranoside (IPTG).
   7018..7095    -  promoter       lacI promoter: lacI
   7103..7138    -  CDS            TcR (fragment): tetracycline efflux protein; tet; confers resistance to tetracycline
   7141..2       +  promoter       T7 promoter (across the origin): promoter for bacteriophage T7 RNA polymerase
>Addgene plasmid #65770 | BPK2101 | depositor full sequence | sequence record 112650 | BPK2101 sequence 7157 bps
GGGGAATTGTGAGCGGATAACAATTCCCCTGTAGAAATAATTTTGTTTAACTTTAATAAGGAGATATACC
ATGGGCAAACGGAACTACATCCTGGGGCTTGACATTGGGATAACCAGCGTTGGCTACGGAATTATTGATT
ATGAGACACGCGATGTGATTGACGCCGGGGTTAGGCTGTTCAAAGAGGCCAACGTTGAAAACAACGAGGG
AAGACGGAGTAAGCGCGGAGCAAGAAGACTCAAGCGCAGACGGAGACATCGGATTCAGAGGGTGAAAAAG
CTGCTCTTCGATTACAATCTCCTGACCGATCATAGTGAGCTGAGCGGAATCAACCCCTACGAGGCGCGAG
TGAAAGGGCTTTCCCAGAAGCTGTCCGAAGAGGAGTTCTCCGCCGCGTTGCTGCACCTGGCCAAACGGAG
GGGGGTTCACAATGTAAACGAAGTGGAGGAGGACACGGGCAATGAACTTAGTACGAAAGAACAGATCAGT
AGGAACTCTAAGGCTCTCGAAGAGAAATACGTCGCTGAGTTGCAGCTTGAGAGACTGAAAAAAGACGGCG
AAGTACGCGGATCTATTAATAGGTTCAAGACTTCAGATTACGTAAAGGAAGCCAAGCAGCTCCTGAAAGT
ACAGAAAGCGTACCATCAGCTCGATCAGAGCTTCATCGATACCTACATAGATTTGCTGGAGACACGGAGG
ACATACTACGAGGGCCCAGGGGAAGGATCTCCTTTTGGGTGGAAGGACATCAAGGAATGGTACGAGATGC
TTATGGGACATTGTACATATTTTCCGGAGGAGCTCAGGAGCGTCAAGTACGCCTACAATGCCGACCTGTA
CAATGCCCTCAATGACCTCAATAACCTCGTGATTACCAGGGACGAGAACGAGAAGCTGGAGTACTATGAA
AAGTTCCAGATTATCGAGAATGTGTTTAAGCAGAAGAAGAAGCCGACACTTAAGCAGATTGCAAAGGAAA
TCCTCGTGAATGAGGAAGATATCAAGGGATACAGAGTGACAAGTACAGGCAAGCCCGAGTTCACAAATCT
GAAGGTGTACCACGATATTAAGGACATAACCGCACGAAAGGAGATAATCGAAAACGCTGAGCTCCTCGAT
CAGATCGCAAAAATTCTTACCATCTACCAGTCTAGTGAGGACATTCAGGAGGAACTGACTAATCTGAACA
GTGAGCTCACCCAAGAGGAAATTGAGCAGATTTCAAACCTGAAAGGCTACACCGGGACGCACAATCTGAG
CCTCAAAGCAATCAACCTCATTCTGGATGAACTTTGGCACACAAATGACAACCAAATTGCCATATTCAAC
CGCCTGAAACTGGTGCCAAAAAAAGTGGATCTGTCACAGCAAAAGGAAATCCCTACAACCTTGGTTGACG
ATTTTATTCTGTCCCCCGTTGTCAAGCGGAGCTTCATCCAGTCAATCAAGGTGATCAATGCCATCATTAA
AAAATACGGATTGCCAAACGATATAATTATCGAGCTTGCACGAGAGAAGAACTCAAAGGACGCCCAGAAG
ATGATTAACGAAATGCAGAAGCGCAACCGCCAGACAAACGAACGCATAGAGGAAATTATAAGAACAACCG
GCAAAGAGAATGCCAAGTATCTGATCGAGAAAATCAAGCTGCACGACATGCAAGAAGGCAAGTGCCTGTA
CTCTCTGGAAGCTATCCCACTCGAAGATCTGCTGAATAATCCATTCAATTACGAGGTGGACCACATCATC
CCTAGATCCGTAAGCTTTGACAATTCCTTCAATAACAAAGTTCTGGTTAAACAGGAGGAAAATTCTAAAA
AAGGGAACCGGACCCCGTTCCAGTACCTGAGCTCCAGTGACAGCAAGATTAGCTACGAGACTTTTAAGAA
ACATATTCTGAATCTGGCCAAAGGCAAAGGCAGGATCAGCAAGACCAAGAAGGAGTACCTCCTCGAAGAA
CGCGACATTAACAGATTTAGTGTGCAGAAAGATTTCATCAACCGAAACCTTGTCGATACTCGGTACGCCA
CGAGAGGCCTGATGAATCTCCTCAGGAGCTACTTCCGCGTCAATAATCTGGACGTTAAAGTCAAGAGCAT
AAATGGGGGATTCACCAGCTTTCTGAGGAGAAAGTGGAAGTTTAAGAAGGAACGAAACAAAGGATACAAG
CACCATGCTGAGGATGCTTTGATCATCGCTAACGCGGACTTTATCTTTAAGGAATGGAAAAAGCTGGATA
AGGCAAAGAAAGTGATGGAAAACCAGATGTTCGAGGAGAAGCAGGCAGAGTCAATGCCTGAGATCGAGAC
AGAGCAGGAATACAAGGAAATTTTCATCACCCCTCATCAGATTAAACACATAAAGGACTTCAAAGACTAT
AAATACTCTCATAGGGTGGACAAAAAACCCAATCGCGAGCTCATTAATGACACCCTGTACTCAACACGGA
AGGATGATAAAGGTAATACCTTGATTGTGAATAATCTTAATGGATTGTATGACAAAGATAACGACAAGCT
CAAGAAGCTGATCAACAAGTCTCCAGAGAAGCTCCTTATGTATCACCACGACCCACAGACTTATCAGAAA
TTGAAACTGATCATGGAGCAATACGGGGATGAGAAGAACCCACTCTACAAATATTATGAGGAAACAGGTA
ATTACCTGACCAAGTACTCCAAGAAGGATAACGGACCAGTGATCAAAAAGATAAAGTACTATGGCAACAA
ACTTAATGCGCATTTGGACATAACTGACGATTACCCCAATTCTCGAAACAAGGTTGTGAAGCTCTCCCTG
AAGCCTTATAGATTTGACGTGTACCTGGATAATGGGGTTTATAAATTCGTCACCGTGAAAAATCTGGACG
TGATCAAAAAGGAGAACTATTATGAAGTAAACTCAAAGTGCTATGAGGAGGCGAAGAAGCTGAAGAAGAT
CTCCAATCAGGCCGAGTTCATCGCTTCCTTCTATAATAACGATCTCATCAAGATCAATGGAGAGCTTTAT
CGCGTCATTGGTGTGAACAATGACTTGCTGAACAGGATCGAAGTCAATATGATAGACATTACCTACCGGG
AGTATCTCGAAAACATGAATGATAAACGGCCGCCTCGCATCATCAAGACAATCGCATCTAAAACTCAGTC
AATAAAAAAGTACTCTACCGATATCCTGGGGAATCTCTATGAAGTGAAGTCAAAGAAGCACCCACAAATC
ATTAAAAAAGGTGGATCCCCCAAGAAGAAGAGGAAAGTCTCGAGCGACTACAAAGACCATGACGGTGATT
ATAAAGATCATGACATCGATTACAAGGATGACGATGACAAGTAAAGCGGCCGCATAATGCTTAAGTCGAA
CAGAAAGTAATCGTATTGTACACGGCCGCATAATCGAAATTAATACGACTCACTATAGGGAGACCCATGC
CATAGCGTTGTTCGGAACAGATTCACCAACACCTAGTGGTCTCCGTTTTAGTACTCTGTAATTTTAGGTA
TGAGGTAGACGAAAATTGTACTTATACCTAAAATTACAGAATCTACTAAAACAAGGCAAAATGCCGTGTT
TATCTCGTCAACTTGTTGGCGAGATCCGCTGAGCAATAACTAGCATAACCCCTTGGGGCCTCTAAACGGG
TCTTGAGGGGTTTTTTGCTGAAACCTCAGGCATTTGAGAAGCACACGGTCACACTGCTTCCGGTAGTCAA
TAAACCGGTAAACCAGCAATAGACATAAGCGGCTATTTAACGACCCTGCCCTGAACCGACGACCGGGTCG
AATTTGCTTTCGAATTTCTGCCATTCATCCGCTTATTATCACTTATTCAGGCGTAGCAACCAGGCGTTTA
AGGGCACCAATAACTGCCTTAAAAAAATTACGCCCCGCCCTGCCACTCATCGCAGTACTGTTGTAATTCA
TTAAGCATTCTGCCGACATGGAAGCCATCACAAACGGCATGATGAACCTGAATCGCCAGCGGCATCAGCA
CCTTGTCGCCTTGCGTATAATATTTGCCCATAGTGAAAACGGGGGCGAAGAAGTTGTCCATATTGGCCAC
GTTTAAATCAAAACTGGTGAAACTCACCCAGGGATTGGCTGAGACGAAAAACATATTCTCAATAAACCCT
TTAGGGAAATAGGCCAGGTTTTCACCGTAACACGCCACATCTTGCGAATATATGTGTAGAAACTGCCGGA
AATCGTCGTGGTATTCACTCCAGAGCGATGAAAACGTTTCAGTTTGCTCATGGAAAACGGTGTAACAAGG
GTGAACACTATCCCATATCACCAGCTCACCGTCTTTCATTGCCATACGGAACTCCGGATGAGCATTCATC
AGGCGGGCAAGAATGTGAATAAAGGCCGGATAAAACTTGTGCTTATTTTTCTTTACGGTCTTTAAAAAGG
CCGTAATATCCAGCTGAACGGTCTGGTTATAGGTACATTGAGCAACTGACTGAAATGCCTCAAAATGTTC
TTTACGATGCCATTGGGATATATCAACGGTGGTATATCCAGTGATTTTTTTCTCCATTTTAGCTTCCTTA
GCTCCTGAAAATCTCGATAACTCAAAAAATACGCCCGGTAGTGATCTTATTTCATTATGGTGAAAGTTGG
AACCTCTTACGTGCCGATCAACGTCTCATTTTCGCCAAAAGTTGGCCCAGGGCTTCCCGGTATCAACAGG
GACACCAGGATTTATTTATTCTGCGAAGTGATCTTCCGTCACAGGTATTTATTCGGCGCAAAGTGCGTCG
GGTGATGCTGCCAACTTACTGATTTAGTGTATGATGGTGTTTTTGAGGTGCTCCAGTGGCTTCTGTTTCT
ATCAGCTGTCCCTCCTGTTCAGCTACTGACGGGGTGGTGCGTAACGGCAAAAGCACCGCCGGACATCAGC
GCTAGCGGAGTGTATACTGGCTTACTATGTTGGCACTGATGAGGGTGTCAGTGAAGTGCTTCATGTGGCA
GGAGAAAAAAGGCTGCACCGGTGCGTCAGCAGAATATGTGATACAGGATATATTCCGCTTCCTCGCTCAC
TGACTCGCTACGCTCGGTCGTTCGACTGCGGCGAGCGGAAATGGCTTACGAACGGGGCGGAGATTTCCTG
GAAGATGCCAGGAAGATACTTAACAGGGAAGTGAGAGGGCCGCGGCAAAGCCGTTTTTCCATAGGCTCCG
CCCCCCTGACAAGCATCACGAAATCTGACGCTCAAATCAGTGGTGGCGAAACCCGACAGGACTATAAAGA
TACCAGGCGTTTCCCCTGGCGGCTCCCTCGTGCGCTCTCCTGTTCCTGCCTTTCGGTTTACCGGTGTCAT
TCCGCTGTTATGGCCGCGTTTGTCTCATTCCACGCCTGACACTCAGTTCCGGGTAGGCAGTTCGCTCCAA
GCTGGACTGTATGCACGAACCCCCCGTTCAGTCCGACCGCTGCGCCTTATCCGGTAACTATCGTCTTGAG
TCCAACCCGGAAAGACATGCAAAAGCACCACTGGCAGCAGCCACTGGTAATTGATTTAGAGGAGTTAGTC
TTGAAGTCATGCGCCGGTTAAGGCTAAACTGAAAGGACAAGTTTTGGTGACTGCGCTCCTCCAAGCCAGT
TACCTCGGTTCAAAGAGTTGGTAGCTCAGAGAACCTTCGAAAAACCGCCCTGCAAGGCGGTTTTTTCGTT
TTCAGAGCAAGAGATTACGCGCAGACCAAAACGATCTCAAGAAGATCATCTTATTAATCAGATAAAATAT
TTCTAGATTTCAGTGCAATTTATCTCTTCAAATGTAGCACCTGAAGTCAGCCCCATACGATATAAGTTGT
AATTCTCATGTTAGTCATGCCCCGCGCCCACCGGAAGGAGCTGACTGGGTTGAAGGCTCTCAAGGGCATC
GGTCGAGATCCCGGTGCCTAATGAGTGAGCTAACTTACATTAATTGCGTTGCGCTCACTGCCCGCTTTCC
AGTCGGGAAACCTGTCGTGCCAGCTGCATTAATGAATCGGCCAACGCGCGGGGAGAGGCGGTTTGCGTAT
TGGGCGCCAGGGTGGTTTTTCTTTTCACCAGTGAGACGGGCAACAGCTGATTGCCCTTCACCGCCTGGCC
CTGAGAGAGTTGCAGCAAGCGGTCCACGCTGGTTTGCCCCAGCAGGCGAAAATCCTGTTTGATGGTGGTT
AACGGCGGGATATAACATGAGCTGTCTTCGGTATCGTCGTATCCCACTACCGAGATGTCCGCACCAACGC
GCAGCCCGGACTCGGTAATGGCGCGCATTGCGCCCAGCGCCATCTGATCGTTGGCAACCAGCATCGCAGT
GGGAACGATGCCCTCATTCAGCATTTGCATGGTTTGTTGAAAACCGGACATGGCACTCCAGTCGCCTTCC
CGTTCCGCTATCGGCTGAATTTGATTGCGAGTGAGATATTTATGCCAGCCAGCCAGACGCAGACGCGCCG
AGACAGAACTTAATGGGCCCGCTAACAGCGCGATTTGCTGGTGACCCAATGCGACCAGATGCTCCACGCC
CAGTCGCGTACCGTCTTCATGGGAGAAAATAATACTGTTGATGGGTGTCTGGTCAGAGACATCAAGAAAT
AACGCCGGAACATTAGTGCAGGCAGCTTCCACAGCAATGGCATCCTGGTCATCCAGCGGATAGTTAATGA
TCAGCCCACTGACGCGTTGCGCGAGAAGATTGTGCACCGCCGCTTTACAGGCTTCGACGCCGCTTCGTTC
TACCATCGACACCACCACGCTGGCACCCAGTTGATCGGCGCGAGATTTAATCGCCGCGACAATTTGCGAC
GGCGCGTGCAGGGCCAGACTGGAGGTGGCAACGCCAATCAGCAACGACTGTTTGCCCGCCAGTTGTTGTG
CCACGCGGTTGGGAATGTAATTCAGCTCCGCCATCGCCGCTTCCACTTTTTCCCGCGTTTTCGCAGAAAC
GTGGCTGGCCTGGTTCACCACGCGGGAAACGGTCTGATAAGAGACACCGGCATACTCTGCGACATCGTAT
AACGTTACTGGTTTCACATTCACCACCCTGAATTGACTCTCTTCCGGGCGCTATCATGCCATACCGCGAA
AGGTTTTGCGCCATTCGATGGTGTCCGGGATCTCGACGCTCTCCCTTATGCGACTCCTGCATTAGGAAAT
TAATACGACTCACTATA
