>Addgene plasmid #65770 | BPK2101 | addgene partial sequence | sequence record 116551 | LacI-R 5'-GGCATACTCTGCGACATCGT-3'
GCTATCATGCCATACCGCGAAAGGTTTTGCGCCATTCGATGGTGTCCGGGATCTCGACGCTCTCCCTTAT
GCGACTCCTGCATTAGGAAATTAATACGACTCACTATAGGGGAATTGTGAGCGGATAACAATTCCCCTGT
AGAAATAATTTTGTTTAACTTTAATAAGGAGATATACCATGGGCAAACGGAACTACATCCTGGGGCTTGA
CATTGGGATAACCAGCGTTGGCTACGGAATTATTGATTATGAGACACGCGATGTGATTGACGCCGGGGTT
AGGCTGTTCAAAGAGGCCAACGTTGAAAACAACGAGGGAAGACGGAGTAAGCGCGGAGCAAGAAGACTCA
AGCGCAGACGGAGACATCGGATTCAGAGGGTGAAAAAGCTGCTCTTCGATTACAATCTCCTGACCGATCA
TAGTGAGCTGAGCGGAATCAACCCCTACGAGGCGCGAGTGAAAGGGCTTTCCCAGAAGCTGTCCGAAGAG
GAGTTCTCCGCCGCGTTGCTGCACCTGGCCAAACGGAGGGGGGTTCACAATGTAAACGAAGTGGAGGAGG
ACACGGGCAATGAACTTAGTACGAAAGAACAGATCAGTAGGAACTCTAAGGCTCTCGAAGAGAAATACGT
CGCTGAGTTGCAGCTTGAGAGACTGAAAAAAGACGGCGAAGTACGCGGATCTATTAATAGGTTCAAGACT
TCAGATTACGTAAAGGAAGCCAAGCAGCTCCTGTAAGTACAGAAAGCGTACCATC
