>Addgene plasmid #65770 | BPK2101 | addgene partial sequence | sequence record 116553 | CAT-F 5'-GTTTGTGATGGCTTCCATGTC-3'
TGGCAGGGCGGGGCGTAATTTTTTTAAGGCAGTTATTGGTGCCCTTAAACGCCTGGTTGCTACGCCTGAA
TAAGTGATAATAAGCGGATGAATGGCAGAAATTCGAAAGCAAATTCGACCCGGTCGTCGGTTCAGGGCAG
GGTCGTTAAATAGCCGCTTATGTCTATTGCTGGTTTACCGGTTTATTGACTACCGGAAGCAGTGTGACCG
TGTGCTTCTCAAATGCCTGAGGTTTCAGCAAAAAACCCCTCAAGACCCGTTTAGAGGCCCCAAGGGGTTA
TGCTAGTTATTGCTCAGCGGATCTCGCCAACAAGTTGACGAGATAAACACGGCATTTTGCCTTGTTTTAG
TAGATTCTGTAATTTTAGGTATAAGTACAATTTTCGTCTACCTCATACCTAAAATTACAGAGTACTAAAA
CGGAGACCACTAGGTGTTGGTGAATCTGTTCCGAACAACGCTATGGCATGGGTCTCCCTATAGTGAGTCG
TATTAATTTCGATTATGCGGCCGTGTACAATACGATTACTTTCTGTTCGACTTAAGCATTATGCGGCCGC
TTTACTTGTCATCGTCATCCTTGTAATCGATGTCATGATCTTTATAATCACCGTCATGGTCTTTGTAGTC
GCTCGAGACTTTCCTCTTCTTCTTGGGGGATCCACCTTTTTTAATGA
